>Addgene plasmid #102596 | pTRIP-SFFV-mtagBFP-2A STING V155M 368STOP | depositor full sequence | sequence record 193920 | Full Sequence
ACATAATTGGACAAACTACCTACAGAGATTTAAAGCTCTAAGGTAAATATAAAATTTTTAAGTGTATAAT
GTGTTAAACTACTGATTCTAATTGTTTGTGTATTTTAGATTCCAACCTATGGAACTGATGAATGGGAGCA
GTGGTGGAATGCCTTTAATGAGGAAAACCTGTTTTGCTCAGAAGAAATGCCATCTAGTGATGATGAGGCT
ACTGCTGACTCTCAACATTCTACTCCTCCAAAAAAGAAGAGAAAGGTAGAAGACCCCAAGGACTTTCCTT
CAGAATTGCTAAGTTTTTTGAGTCATGCTGTGTTTAGTAATAGAACTCTTGCTTGCTTTGCTATTTACAC
CACAAAGGAAAAAGCTGCACTGCTATACAAGAAAATTATGGAAAAATATTCTGTAACCTTTATAAGTAGG
CATAACAGTTATAATCATAACATACTGTTTTTTCTTACTCCACACAGGCATAGAGTGTCTGCTATTAATA
ACTATGCTCAAAAATTGTGTACCTTTAGCTTTTTAATTTGTAAAGGGGTTAATAAGGAATATTTGATGTA
TAGTGCCTTGACTAGAGATCATAATCAGCCATACCACATTTGTAGAGGTTTTACTTGCTTTAAAAAACCT
CCCACACCTCCCCCTGAACCTGAAACATAAAATGAATGCAATTGTTGTTGTTAACTTGTTTATTGCAGCT
TATAATGGTTACAAATAAAGCAATAGCATCACAAATTTCACAAATAAAGCATTTTTTTCACTGCATTCTA
GTTGTGGTTTGTCCAAACTCATCAATGTATCTTATCATGTCTGGATCAACTGGATAACTCAAGCTAACCA
AAATCATCCCAAACTTCCCACCCCATACCCTATTACCACTGCCAATTACCTGTGGTTTCATTTACTCTAA
ACCTGTGATTCCTCTGAATTATTTTCATTTTAAAGAAATTGTATTTGTTAAATATGTACTACAAACTTAG
TAGTTGGAAGGGCTAATTCACTCCCAAAGAAGACAAGATATCCTTGATCTGTGGATCTACCACACACAAG
GCTACTTCCCTGATTAGCAGAACTACACACCAGGGCCAGGGGTCAGATATCCACTGACCTTTGGATGGTG
CTACAAGCTAGTACCAGTTGAGCCAGATAAGGTAGAAGAGGCCAATAAAGGAGAGAACACCAGCTTGTTA
CACCCTGTGAGCCTGCATGGGATGGATGACCCGGAGAGAGAAGTGTTAGAGTGGAGGTTTGACAGCCGCC
TAGCATTTCATCACGTGGCCCGAGAGCTGCATCCGGAGTACTTCAAGAACTGCTGATATCGAGCTTGCTA
CAAGGGACTTTCCGCTGGGGACTTTCCAGGGAGGCGTGGCCTGGGCGGGACTGGGGAGTGGCGAGCCCTC
AGATCCTGCATATAAGCAGCTGCTTTTTGCCTGTACTGGGTCTCTCTGGTTAGACCAGATCTGAGCCTGG
GAGCTCTCTGGCTAACTAGGGAACCCACTGCTTAAGCCTCAATAAAGCTTGCCTTGAGTGCTTCAAGTAG
TGTGTGCCCGTCTGTTGTGTGACTCTGGTAACTAGAGATCCCTCAGACCCTTTTAGTCAGTGTGGAAAAT
CTCTAGCAGTGGCGCCCGAACAGGGACTTGAAAGCGAAAGGGAAACCAGAGGAGCTCTCTCGACGCAGGA
CTCGGCTTGCTGAAGCGCGCACGGCAAGAGGCGAGGGGCGGCGACTGGTGAGTACGCCAAAAATTTTGAC
TAGCGGAGGCTAGAAGGAGAGAGATGGGTGCGAGAGCGTCAGTATTAAGCGGGGGAGAATTAGATCGCGA
TGGGAAAAAATTCGGTTAAGGCCAGGGGGAAAGAAAAAATATAAATTAAAACATATAGTATGGGCAAGCA
GGGAGCTAGAACGATTCGCAGTTAATCCTGGCCTGTTAGAAACATCAGAAGGCTGTAGACAAATACTGGG
ACAGCTACAACCATCCCTTCAGACAGGATCAGAAGAACTTAGATCATTATATAATACAGTAGCAACCCTC
TATTGTGTGCATCAAAGGATAGAGATAAAAGACACCAAGGAAGCTTTAGACAAGATAGAGGAAGAGCAAA
ACAAAAGTAAGACCACCGCACAGCAAGCGGCCGCTGATCTTCAGACCTGGAGGAGGAGATATGAGGGACA
ATTGGAGAAGTGAATTATATAAATATAAAGTAGTAAAAATTGAACCATTAGGAGTAGCACCCACCAAGGC
AAAGAGAAGAGTGGTGCAGAGAGAAAAAAGAGCAGTGGGAATAGGAGCTTTGTTCCTTGGGTTCTTGGGA
GCAGCAGGAAGCACTATGGGCGCAGCGTCAATGACGCTGACGGTACAGGCCAGACAATTATTGTCTGGTA
TAGTGCAGCAGCAGAACAATTTGCTGAGGGCTATTGAGGCGCAACAGCATCTGTTGCAACTCACAGTCTG
GGGCATCAAGCAGCTCCAGGCAAGAATCCTGGCTGTGGAAAGATACCTAAAGGATCAACAGCTCCTGGGG
ATTTGGGGTTGCTCTGGAAAACTCATTTGCACCACTGCTGTGCCTTGGAATGCTAGTTGGAGTAATAAAT
CTCTGGAACAGATTTGGAATCACACGACCTGGATGGAGTGGGACAGAGAAATTAACAATTACACAAGCTT
AATACACTCCTTAATTGAAGAATCGCAAAACCAGCAAGAAAAGAATGAACAAGAATTATTGGAATTAGAT
AAATGGGCAAGTTTGTGGAATTGGTTTAACATAACAAATTGGCTGTGGTATATAAAATTATTCATAATGA
TAGTAGGAGGCTTGGTAGGTTTAAGAATAGTTTTTGCTGTACTTTCTATAGTGAATAGAGTTAGGCAGGG
ATATTCACCATTATCGTTTCAGACCCACCTCCCAACCCCGAGGGGACCCGACAGGCCCGAAGGAATAGAA
GAAGAAGGTGGAGAGAGAGACAGAGACAGATCCATTCGATTAGTGAACGGATCTCGACGGTATCGCCGAA
TTCACAAATGGCAGTATTCATCCACAATTTTAAAAGAAAAGGGGGGATTGGGGGGTACAGTGCAGGGGAA
AGAATAGTAGACATAATAGCAACAGACATACAAACTAAAGAATTACAAAAACAAATTACAAAAATTCAAA
ATTTTCGGGTTTATTACAGGGACAGCAGAGATCCACTTTGGCTGATACGCGTCTGCAGCCCCGATAAAAT
AAAAGATTTTATTTAGTCTCCAGAAAAAGGGGGGAATGAAAGACCCCACCTGTAGGTTTGGCAAGCTAGC
TGCAGTAACGCCATTTTGCAAGGCATGGAAAAATACCAAACCAAGAATAGAGAAGTTCAGATCAAGGGCG
GGTACATGAAAATAGCTAACGTTGGGCCAAACAGGATATCTGCGGTGAGCAGTTTCGGCCCCGGCCCGGG
GCCAAGAACAGATGGTCACCGCAGTTTCGGCCCCGGCCCGAGGCCAAGAACAGATGGTCCCCAGATATGG
CCCAACCCTCAGCAGTTTCTTAAGACCCATCAGATGTTTCCAGGCTCCCCCAAGGACCTGAAATGACCCT
GCGCCTTATTTGAATTAACCAATCAGCCTGCTTCTCGCTTCTGTTCGCGCGCTTCTGCTTCCCGAGCTCT
ATAAAAGAGCTCACAACCCCTCACTCGGCGCGCCAGTCCTCCGACAGACTGAGTCGCCCGGGCCGCGGGC
TAGCGCCACCATGAGCGAGCTGATTAAGGAGAACATGCACATGAAGCTGTACATGGAGGGCACCGTGGAC
AACCATCACTTCAAGTGCACATCCGAGGGCGAAGGCAAGCCCTACGAGGGCACCCAGACCATGAGAATCA
AGGTGGTCGAGGGCGGCCCTCTCCCCTTCGCCTTCGACATCCTGGCTACTAGCTTCCTCTACGGCAGCAA
GACCTTCATCAACCACACCCAGGGCATCCCCGACTTCTTCAAGCAGTCCTTCCCTGAGGGCTTCACATGG
GAGAGAGTCACCACATACGAAGACGGGGGCGTGCTGACCGCTACCCAGGACACCAGCCTCCAGGACGGCT
GCCTCATCTACAACGTCAAGATCAGAGGGGTGAACTTCACATCCAACGGCCCTGTGATGCAGAAGAAAAC
ACTCGGCTGGGAGGCCTTCACCGAGACGCTGTACCCCGCTGACGGCGGCCTGGAAGGCAGAAACGACATG
GCCCTGAAGCTCGTGGGCGGGAGCCATCTGATCGCAAACGCCAAGACCACATATAGATCCAAGAAACCCG
CTAAGAACCTCAAGATGCCTGGCGTCTACTATGTGGACTACAGACTGGAAAGAATCAAGGAGGCCAACAA
CGAGACCTACGTCGAGCAGCACGAGGTGGCAGTGGCCAGATACTGCGACCTCCCTAGCAAACTGGGGCAC
AAGCTTAATGGAAGCGGAGCTACTAACTTCAGCCTGCTGAAGCAGGCTGGAGACGTGGAGGAGAACCCTG
GACCTGGATCCATGCCCCACTCCAGCCTGCATCCATCCATCCCGTGTCCCAGGGGTCACGGGGCCCAGAA
GGCAGCCTTGGTTCTGCTGAGTGCCTGCCTGGTGACCCTTTGGGGGCTAGGAGAGCCACCAGAGCACACT
CTCCGGTACCTGGTCCTCCACCTAGCCTCCCTGCAGCTGGGACTGCTGTTAAACGGGGTCTGCAGCCTGG
CTGAGGAGCTGCGCCACATCCACTCCAGGTACCGGGGCAGCTACTGGAGGACTGTGCGGGCCTGCCTGGG
CTGCCCCCTCCGCCGTGGGGCCCTGTTGCTGCTGTCCATCTATTTCTACTACTCCCTCCCAAATGCGGTC
GGCCCGCCCTTCACTTGGATGCTTGCCCTCCTGGGCCTCTCGCAGGCACTGAACATCCTCCTGGGCCTCA
AGGGCCTGGCCCCAGCTGAGATCTCTGCAGTGTGTGAAAAAGGGAATTTCAACATGGCCCATGGGCTGGC
ATGGTCATATTACATCGGATATCTGCGGCTGATCCTGCCAGAGCTCCAGGCCCGGATTCGAACTTACAAT
CAGCATTACAACAACCTGCTACGGGGTGCAGTGAGCCAGCGGCTGTATATTCTCCTCCCATTGGACTGTG
GGGTGCCTGATAACCTGAGTATGGCTGACCCCAACATTCGCTTCCTGGATAAACTGCCCCAGCAGACCGG
TGACCGTGCTGGCATCAAGGATCGGGTTTACAGCAACAGCATCTATGAGCTTCTGGAGAACGGGCAGCGG
GCGGGCACCTGTGTCCTGGAGTACGCCACCCCCTTGCAGACTTTGTTTGCCATGTCACAATACAGTCAAG
CTGGCTTTAGCCGGGAGGATAGGCTTGAGCAGGCCAAACTCTTCTGCCGGACACTTGAGGACATCCTGGC
AGATGCCCCTGAGTCTCAGAACAACTGCCGCCTCATTGCCTACCAGGAACCTGCAGATGACAGCAGCTTC
TCGCTGTCCCAGGAGGTTCTCCGGCACCTGCGGCAGGAGGAAAAGGAAGAGGTTACTGTGGGCAGCTTGA
AGACCTCAGCGGTGCCCAGTACCTCCACGATGTCCCAAGAGCCTGAGCTCCTCATCAGTGGAATGTGACT
CGAGACCTAGAAAAACATGGAGCAATCACAAGTAGCAATACAGCAGCTACCAATGCTGATTGTGCCTGGC
TAGAAGCACAAGAGGAGGAGGAGGTGGGTTTTCCAGTCACACCTCAGGTACCTTTAAGACCAATGACTTA
CAAGGCAGCTGTAGATCTTAGCCACTTTTTAAAAGAAAAGGGGGGACTGGAAGGGCTAATTCACTCCCAA
CGAAGACAAAATCGTCGAGAGATGCTGCATATAAGCAGCTGCTTTTTGCTTGTACTGGGTCTCTCTGGTT
AGACCAGATCTGAGCCTGGGAGCTCTCTGGCTAACTAGGGAACCCACTGCTTAAGCCTCAATAAAGCTTG
CCTTGAGTGCTTCAAGTAGTGTGTGCCCGTCTGTTGTGTGACTCTGGTAACTAGAGATCCCTCAGACCCT
TTTAGTCAGTGTGGAAAATCTCTAGCAGTAGTAGTTCATGTCATCTTATTATTCAGTATTTATAACTTGC
AAAGAAATGAATATCAGAGAGTGAGAGGCCTTGACATTATAATAGATTTAGCAGGAATTGAACTAGGAGT
GGAGCACACAGGCAAAGCTGCAGAAGTACTTGGAAGAAGCCACCAGAGATACTCACGATTCTGCACATAC
CTGGCTAATCCCAGATCCTAAGGATTACATTAAGTTTACTAACATTTATATAATGATTTATAGTTTAAAG
TATAAACTTATCTAATTTACTATTCTGACAGATATTAATTAATCCTCAAATATCATAAGAGATGATTACT
ATTATCCCCATTTAACACAAGAGGAAACTGAGAGGGAAAGATGTTGAAGTAATTTTCCCACAATTACAGC
ATCCGTTAGTTACGACTCTATGATCTTCTGACACAAATTCCATTTACTCCTCACCCTATGACTCAGTCGA
ATATATCAAAGTTATGGACATTATGCTAAGTAACAAATTACCCTTTTATATAGTAAATACTGAGTAGATT
GAGAGAAGAAATTGTTTGCAAACCTGAATAGCTTCAAGAAGAAGAGAAGTGAGGATAAGAATAACAGTTG
TCATTTAACAAGTTTTAACAAGTAACTTGGTTAGAAAGGGATTCAAATGCATAAAGCAAGGGATAAATTT
TTCTGGCAACAAGACTATACAATATAACCTTAAATATGACTTCAAATAATTGTTGGAACTTGATAAAACT
AATTAAATATTATTGAAGATTATCAATATTATAAATGTAATTTACTTTTAAAAAGGGAACATAGAAATGT
GTATCATTAGAGTAGAAAACAATCCTTATTATCACAATTTGTCAAAACAAGTTTGTTATTAACACAAGTA
GAATACTGCATTCAATTAAGTTGACTGCAGATTTTGTGTTTTGTTAAAATTAGAAAGAGATAACAACAAT
TTGAATTATTGAAAGTAACATGTAAATAGTTCTACATACGTTCTTTTGACATCTTGTTCAATCATTGATC
GAAGTTCTTTATCTTGGAAGAATTTGTTCCAAAGACTCTGAAATAAGGAAAACAATCTATTATATAGTCT
CACACCTTTGTTTTACTTTTAGTGATTTCAATTTAATAATGTAAATGGTTAAAATTTATTCTTCTCTGAG
ATCATTTCACATTGCAGATAGAAAACCTGAGACTGGGGTAATTTTTATTAAAATCTAATTTAATCTCAGA
AACACATCTTTATTCTAACATCAATTTTTCCAGTTTGATATTATCATATAAAGTCAGCCTTCCTCATCTG
CAGGTTCCACAACAAAAATCCAACCAACTGTGGATCAAAAATATTGGGAAAAAATTAAAAATAGCAATAC
AACAATAAAAAAATACAAATCAGAAAAACAGCACAGTATAACAACTTTATTTAGCATTTACAATCTATTA
GGTATTATAAGTAATCTAGCCAGATCCTCTACGCCGGACGCATCGTGGCCGGCATCACCGGCGCCACAGG
TGCGGTTGCTGGCGCCTATATCGCCGACATCACCGATGGGGAAGATCGGGCTCGCCACTTCGGGCTCATG
AGCGCTTGTTTCGGCGTGGGTATGGTGGCAGGCCCCGTGGCCGGGGGACTGTTGGGCGCCATCTCCTTGC
ATGCACCATTCCTTGCGGCGGCGGTGCTCAACGGCCTCAACCTACTACTGGGCTGCTTCCTAATGCAGGA
GTCGCATAAGGGAGAGCGTCGAATGGTGCACTCTCAGTACAATCTGCTCTGATGCCGCATAGTTAAGCCA
GCCCCGACACCCGCCAACACCCGCTGACGCGCCCTGACGGGCTTGTCTGCTCCCGGCATCCGCTTACAGA
CAAGCTGTGACCGTCTCCGGGAGCTGCATGTGTCAGAGGTTTTCACCGTCATCACCGAAACGCGCGAGAC
GAAAGGGCCTCGTGATACGCCTATTTTTATAGGTTAATGTCATGATAATAATGGTTTCTTAGACGTCAGG
TGGCACTTTTCGGGGAAATGTGCGCGGAACCCCTATTTGTTTATTTTTCTAAATACATTCAAATATGTAT
CCGCTCATGAGACAATAACCCTGATAAATGCTTCAATAATATTGAAAAAGGAAGAGTATGAGTATTCAAC
ATTTCCGTGTCGCCCTTATTCCCTTTTTTGCGGCATTTTGCCTTCCTGTTTTTGCTCACCCAGAAACGCT
GGTGAAAGTAAAAGATGCTGAAGATCAGTTGGGTGCACGAGTGGGTTACATCGAACTGGATCTCAACAGC
GGTAAGATCCTTGAGAGTTTTCGCCCCGAAGAACGTTTTCCAATGATGAGCACTTTTAAAGTTCTGCTAT
GTGGCGCGGTATTATCCCGTATTGACGCCGGGCAAGAGCAACTCGGTCGCCGCATACACTATTCTCAGAA
TGACTTGGTTGAGTACTCACCAGTCACAGAAAAGCATCTTACGGATGGCATGACAGTAAGAGAATTATGC
AGTGCTGCCATAACCATGAGTGATAACACTGCGGCCAACTTACTTCTGACAACGATCGGAGGACCGAAGG
AGCTAACCGCTTTTTTGCACAACATGGGGGATCATGTAACTCGCCTTGATCGTTGGGAACCGGAGCTGAA
TGAAGCCATACCAAACGACGAGCGTGACACCACGATGCCTGTAGCAATGGCAACAACGTTGCGCAAACTA
TTAACTGGCGAACTACTTACTCTAGCTTCCCGGCAACAATTAATAGACTGGATGGAGGCGGATAAAGTTG
CAGGACCACTTCTGCGCTCGGCCCTTCCGGCTGGCTGGTTTATTGCTGATAAATCTGGAGCCGGTGAGCG
TGGGTCTCGCGGTATCATTGCAGCACTGGGGCCAGATGGTAAGCCCTCCCGTATCGTAGTTATCTACACG
ACGGGGAGTCAGGCAACTATGGATGAACGAAATAGACAGATCGCTGAGATAGGTGCCTCACTGATTAAGC
ATTGGTAACTGTCAGACCAAGTTTACTCATATATACTTTAGATTGATTTAAAACTTCATTTTTAATTTAA
AAGGATCTAGGTGAAGATCCTTTTTGATAATCTCATGACCAAAATCCCTTAACGTGAGTTTTCGTTCCAC
TGAGCGTCAGACCCCGTAGAAAAGATCAAAGGATCTTCTTGAGATCCTTTTTTTCTGCGCGTAATCTGCT
GCTTGCAAACAAAAAAACCACCGCTACCAGCGGTGGTTTGTTTGCCGGATCAAGAGCTACCAACTCTTTT
TCCGAAGGTAACTGGCTTCAGCAGAGCGCAGATACCAAATACTGTTCTTCTAGTGTAGCCGTAGTTAGGC
CACCACTTCAAGAACTCTGTAGCACCGCCTACATACCTCGCTCTGCTAATCCTGTTACCAGTGGCTGCTG
CCAGTGGCGATAAGTCGTGTCTTACCGGGTTGGACTCAAGACGATAGTTACCGGATAAGGCGCAGCGGTC
GGGCTGAACGGGGGGTTCGTGCACACAGCCCAGCTTGGAGCGAACGACCTACACCGAACTGAGATACCTA
CAGCGTGAGCTATGAGAAAGCGCCACGCTTCCCGAAGGGAGAAAGGCGGACAGGTATCCGGTAAGCGGCA
GGGTCGGAACAGGAGAGCGCACGAGGGAGCTTCCAGGGGGAAACGCCTGGTATCTTTATAGTCCTGTCGG
GTTTCGCCACCTCTGACTTGAGCGTCGATTTTTGTGATGCTCGTCAGGGGGGCGGAGCCTATGGAAAAAC
GCCAGCAACGCGGCCTTTTTACGGTTCCTGGCCTTTTGCTGGCCTTTTGCTCACATGTTCTTTCCTGCGT
TATCCCCTGATTCTGTGGATAACCGTATTACCGCCTTTGAGTGAGCTGATACCGCTCGCCGCAGCCGAAC
GACCGAGCGCAGCGAGTCAGTGAGCGAGGAAGCGGAAGAGCGCCCAATACGCAAACCGCCTCTCCCCGCG
CGTTGGCCGATTCATTAATGCAGCTGTGGAATGTGTGTCAGTTAGGGTGTGGAAAGTCCCCAGGCTCCCC
AGCAGGCAGAAGTATGCAAAGCATGCATCTCAATTAGTCAGCAACCAGGTGTGGAAAGTCCCCAGGCTCC
CCAGCAGGCAGAAGTATGCAAAGCATGCATCTCAATTAGTCAGCAACCATAGTCCCGCCCCTAACTCCGC
CCATCCCGCCCCTAACTCCGCCCAGTTCCGCCCATTCTCCGCCCCATGGCTGACTAATTTTTTTTATTTA
TGCAGAGGCCGAGGCCGCCTCGGCCTCTGAGCTATTCCAGAAGTAGTGAGGAGGCTTTTTTGGAGGCCTA
GGCTTTTGCAAAAAGCTTGGACACAAGACAGGCTTGCGAGATATGTTTGAGAATACCACTTTATCCCGCG
TCAGGGAGAGGCAGTGCGTAAAAAGACGCGGACTCATGTGAAATACTGGTTTTTAGTGCGCCAGATCTCT
ATAATCTCGCGCAACCTATTTTCCCCTCGAACACTTTTTAAGCCGTAGATAAACAGGCTGGGACACTTCA
CATGAGCGAAAAATACATCGTCACCTGGGACATGTTGCAGATCCATGCACGTAAACTCGCAAGCCGACTG
ATGCCTTCTGAACAATGGAAAGGCATTATTGCCGTAAGCCGTGGCGGTCTGTACCGGGTGCGTTACTGGC
GCGTGAACTGGGTATTCGTCATGTCGATACCGTTTGTATTTCCAGCTACGATCACGACAACCAGCGCGAG
CTTAAAGTGCTGAAACGCGCAGAAGGCGATGGCGAAGGCTTCATCGTTATTGATGACCTGGTGGATACCG
GTGGTACTGCGGTTGCGATTCGTGAAATGTATCCAAAAGCGCACTTTGTCACCATCTTCGCAAAACCGGC
TGGTCGTCCGCTGGTTGATGACTATGTTGTTGATATCCCGCAAGATACCTGGATTGAACAGCCGTGGGAT
ATGGGCGTCGTATTCGTCCCGCCAATCTCCGGTCGCTAATCTTTTCAACGCCTGGCACTGCCGGGCGTTG
TTCTTTTTAACTTCAGGCGGGTTACAATAGTTTCCAGTAAGTATTCTGGAGGCTGCATCCATGACACAGG
CAAACCTGAGCGAAACCCTGTTCAAACCCCGCTTTAAACATCCTGAAACCTCGACGCTAGTCCGCCGCTT
TAATCACGGCGCACAACCGCCTGTGCAGTCGGCCCTTGATGGTAAAACCATCCCTCACTGGTATCGCATG
ATTAACCGTCTGATGTGGATCTGGCGCGGCATTGACCCACGCGAAATCCTCGACGTCCAGGCACGTATTG
TGATGAGCGATGCCGAACGTACCGACGATGATTTATACGATACGGTGATTGGCTACCGTGGCGGCAACTG
GATTTATGAGTGGGCCCCGGATCTTTGTGAAGGAACCTTACTTCTGTGGTGTGACATAATTGGACAAACT
ACCTACAGAGATTTAAAGCTCTAAGGTAATATAAA
Features (pLannotate 1.2.2; 31 found; start..end, strand, type, name):
      1..41      +  CDS            small t antigen (fragment): SV40 (simian virus 40) small t antigen
     43..108     +  intron         small t intron: SV40 (simian virus 40) small t antigen intron
    238..258     +  CDS            SV40 NLS: nuclear localization signal of SV40 (simian virus 40) large T antigen
    577..660     +  CDS            large T antigen (fragment): large T antigen from SV40 (simian virus 40)
    683..817     +  polyA_signal   SV40 poly(A) signal: SV40 polyadenylation signal
    984..1313    +  CDS            nef (fragment): NEF_HV1BR - Experimental evidence at protein level: Swiss-Prot protein existence level 1. Extracellular Nef protein targets CD4(+) T-lymphocytes for apoptosis by interacting with CXCR4 surface receptors (PubMed:14990729). From Human immunodeficiency virus type 1 group M subtype B (isolate BRU/LAI) (HIV-1).
   1361..1618    +  LTR            5' LTR (truncated): truncated 5' long terminal repeat (LTR) from HIV-1
   1665..1790    +  misc_feature   HIV-1 Ψ: packaging signal of human immunodeficiency virus type 1
   1774..2137    +  CDS            HIV-1 gag (fragment): gag protein from human immunodeficiency virus 1; gag
   2283..2516    +  misc_feature   RRE: The Rev response element (RRE) of HIV-1 allows for Rev-dependent mRNA export from the nucleus to the cytoplasm.
   2893..2993    +  CDS            Rev (fragment): human immunodeficiency virus 1 (HIV-1) Rev protein; rev; enhances nuclear export of unspliced and incompletely spliced viral mRNAs
   3038..3155    +  misc_feature   cPPT/CTS: central polypurine tract and central termination sequence of HIV-1
   3295..3702    +  promoter       SFFV promoter: spleen focus-forming virus long terminal repeat (LTR) promoter
   3721..4419    +  CDS            TagBFP: TagBFP is a basic (constitutively fluorescent) blue fluorescent protein published in 2008, derived from Entacmaea quadricolor. It is reported to be a very rapidly-maturing monomer with very low acid sensitivity.
   4492..5595    +  CDS            STING1: STING_HUMAN - Also known as ERIS From Homo sapiens (Human).
   5595..5786    +  CDS            nef (fragment): NEF_HV1Z2 - Experimental evidence at protein level: Swiss-Prot protein existence level 1. Extracellular Nef protein targets CD4(+) T-lymphocytes for apoptosis by interacting with CXCR4 surface receptors. From Human immunodeficiency virus type 1 group M subtype D (isolate Z2/CDC-Z34) (HIV-1).
   5788..5819    +  LTR            3' LTR (ΔU3) (fragment): self-inactivating 3' long terminal repeat (LTR) from HIV-1
   5867..6047    +  LTR            5' LTR (truncated): truncated 5' long terminal repeat (LTR) from HIV-1
   7009..7107    -  CDS            TBC1D5 (fragment): TBCD5_HUMAN - Also known as KIAA0210. Experimental evidence at protein level: Swiss-Prot protein existence level 1. May act as a GTPase-activating protein (GAP) for Rab family protein(s). May act as a GAP for RAB7A. Can displace RAB7A and retromer CSC subcomplex from the endosomal membrane to the cytosol; at least retromer displacement seems to require its catalytic activity (PubMed:19531583, PubMed:20923837). Required for retrograde transport of cargo proteins from endosomes to the trans-Golgi network (TGN); the function seems to require its catalytic activity. Involved in regulation of autop
   7513..7792    +  CDS            TcR (fragment): tetracycline efflux protein; tet; confers resistance to tetracycline
   7793..7841    -  misc_feature   bom (fragment): basis of mobility region from pBR322
   7943..7978    -  CDS            rop (fragment): Rop protein, which maintains plasmids at low copy number; rop
   8073..8177    +  promoter       AmpR promoter: bla
   8178..9038    +  CDS            AmpR: β-lactamase; bla; confers resistance to ampicillin, carbenicillin, and related antibiotics
   9209..9797    +  rep_origin     ori: high-copy-number ColE1/pMB1/pBR322/pUC origin of replication
   9980..10036   +  CDS            lacI (fragment): lac repressor; lacI; The lac repressor binds to the lac operator to inhibit transcription in E. coli. This inhibition can be relieved by adding lactose or isopropyl-β-D-thiogalactopyranoside (IPTG).
  10043..10372   +  promoter       SV40 promoter: SV40 enhancer and early promoter
  10572..10691   +  CDS            gpt (fragment): XGPT_ECOLI - Also known as gpp, gxu. Experimental evidence at protein level: Swiss-Prot protein existence level 1. Purine salvage pathway enzyme that catalyzes the transfer of the ribosyl-5-phosphate group from 5-phospho-alpha-D-ribose 1- diphosphate (PRPP) to the N9 position of the 6-oxopurines guanine and xanthine to form the corresponding ribonucleotides GMP (guanosine 5'- monophosphate) and XMP (xanthosine 5'-monophosphate), with the release of PPi. To a lesser extent, also acts on hypoxanthine (PubMed:9100006, PubMed:3886014). Does not ribophosphorylate adenine (PubMed:3886014). From Esch
  10691..11026   +  CDS            gpt (fragment): XGPT_ECOLI - Also known as gpp, gxu. Experimental evidence at protein level: Swiss-Prot protein existence level 1. Purine salvage pathway enzyme that catalyzes the transfer of the ribosyl-5-phosphate group from 5-phospho-alpha-D-ribose 1- diphosphate (PRPP) to the N9 position of the 6-oxopurines guanine and xanthine to form the corresponding ribonucleotides GMP (guanosine 5'- monophosphate) and XMP (xanthosine 5'-monophosphate), with the release of PPi. To a lesser extent, also acts on hypoxanthine (PubMed:9100006, PubMed:3886014). Does not ribophosphorylate adenine (PubMed:3886014). From Esch
  11121..11426   +  CDS            frsA (fragment): FRSA_ECOLI - Also known as yafA. Experimental evidence at protein level: Swiss-Prot protein existence level 1. Catalyzes the hydrolysis of esters (PubMed:15808744). Displays esterase activity toward pNP-butyrate (PubMed:15808744). May stimulate mixed-acid fermentation by acting as a fermentation/respiration switch that down-regulates respiration and up- regulates fermentation rates (PubMed:15169777). From Escherichia coli (strain K12).
  11430..11509   +  intron         large T intron (fragment): SV40 (simian virus 40) large T antigen intron
