>Addgene plasmid #102596 | pTRIP-SFFV-mtagBFP-2A STING V155M 368STOP | addgene full sequence | sequence record 202010 | Addgene NGS Result
ACATAATTGGACAAACTACCTACAGAGATTTAAAGCTCTAAGGTAAATATAAAATTTTTAAGTGTATAAT
GTGTTAAACTACTGATTCTAATTGTTTGTGTATTTTAGATTCCAACCTATGGAACTGATGAATGGGAGCA
GTGGTGGAATGCCTTTAATGAGGAAAACCTGTTTTGCTCAGAAGAAATGCCATCTAGTGATGATGAGGCT
ACTGCTGACTCTCAACATTCTACTCCTCCAAAAAAGAAGAGAAAGGTAGAAGACCCCAAGGACTTTCCTT
CAGAATTGCTAAGTTTTTTGAGTCATGCTGTGTTTAGTAATAGAACTCTTGCTTGCTTTGCTATTTACAC
CACAAAGGAAAAAGCTGCACTGCTATACAAGAAAATTATGGAAAAATATTCTGTAACCTTTATAAGTAGG
CATAACAGTTATAATCATAACATACTGTTTTTTCTTACTCCACACAGGCATAGAGTGTCTGCTATTAATA
ACTATGCTCAAAAATTGTGTACCTTTAGCTTTTTAATTTGTAAAGGGGTTAATAAGGAATATTTGATGTA
TAGTGCCTTGACTAGAGATCATAATCAGCCATACCACATTTGTAGAGGTTTTACTTGCTTTAAAAAACCT
CCCACACCTCCCCCTGAACCTGAAACATAAAATGAATGCAATTGTTGTTGTTAACTTGTTTATTGCAGCT
TATAATGGTTACAAATAAAGCAATAGCATCACAAATTTCACAAATAAAGCATTTTTTTCACTGCATTCTA
GTTGTGGTTTGTCCAAACTCATCAATGTATCTTATCATGTCTGGATCAACTGGATAACTCAAGCTAACCA
AAATCATCCCAAACTTCCCACCCCATACCCTATTACCACTGCCAATTACCTGTGGTTTCATTTACTCTAA
ACCTGTGATTCCTCTGAATTATTTTCATTTTAAAGAAATTGTATTTGTTAAATATGTACTACAAACTTAG
TAGTTGGAAGGGCTAATTCACTCCCAAAGAAGACAAGATATCCTTGATCTGTGGATCTACCACACACAAG
GCTACTTCCCTGATTAGCAGAACTACACACCAGGGCCAGGGGTCAGATATCCACTGACCTTTGGATGGTG
CTACAAGCTAGTACCAGTTGAGCCAGATAAGGTAGAAGAGGCCAATAAAGGAGAGAACACCAGCTTGTTA
CACCCTGTGAGCCTGCATGGGATGGATGACCCGGAGAGAGAAGTGTTAGAGTGGAGGTTTGACAGCCGCC
TAGCATTTCATCACGTGGCCCGAGAGCTGCATCCGGAGTACTTCAAGAACTGCTGATATCGAGCTTGCTA
CAAGGGACTTTCCGCTGGGGACTTTCCAGGGAGGCGTGGCCTGGGCGGGACTGGGGAGTGGCGAGCCCTC
AGATCCTGCATATAAGCAGCTGCTTTTTGCCTGTACTGGGTCTCTCTGGTTAGACCAGATCTGAGCCTGG
GAGCTCTCTGGCTAACTAGGGAACCCACTGCTTAAGCCTCAATAAAGCTTGCCTTGAGTGCTTCAAGTAG
TGTGTGCCCGTCTGTTGTGTGACTCTGGTAACTAGAGATCCCTCAGACCCTTTTAGTCAGTGTGGAAAAT
CTCTAGCAGTGGCGCCCGAACAGGGACTTGAAAGCGAAAGGGAAACCAGAGGAGCTCTCTCGACGCAGGA
CTCGGCTTGCTGAAGCGCGCACGGCAAGAGGCGAGGGGCGGCGACTGGTGAGTACGCCAAAAATTTTGAC
TAGCGGAGGCTAGAAGGAGAGAGATGGGTGCGAGAGCGTCAGTATTAAGCGGGGGAGAATTAGATCGCGA
TGGGAAAAAATTCGGTTAAGGCCAGGGGGAAAGAAAAAATATAAATTAAAACATATAGTATGGGCAAGCA
GGGAGCTAGAACGATTCGCAGTTAATCCTGGCCTGTTAGAAACATCAGAAGGCTGTAGACAAATACTGGG
ACAGCTACAACCATCCCTTCAGACAGGATCAGAAGAACTTAGATCATTATATAATACAGTAGCAACCCTC
TATTGTGTGCATCAAAGGATAGAGATAAAAGACACCAAGGAAGCTTTAGACAAGATAGAGGAAGAGCAAA
ACAAAAGTAAGACCACCGCACAGCAAGCGGCCGCTGATCTTCAGACCTGGAGGAGGAGATATGAGGGACA
ATTGGAGAAGTGAATTATATAAATATAAAGTAGTAAAAATTGAACCATTAGGAGTAGCACCCACCAAGGC
AAAGAGAAGAGTGGTGCAGAGAGAAAAAAGAGCAGTGGGAATAGGAGCTTTGTTCCTTGGGTTCTTGGGA
GCAGCAGGAAGCACTATGGGCGCAGCGTCAATGACGCTGACGGTACAGGCCAGACAATTATTGTCTGGTA
TAGTGCAGCAGCAGAACAATTTGCTGAGGGCTATTGAGGCGCAACAGCATCTGTTGCAACTCACAGTCTG
GGGCATCAAGCAGCTCCAGGCAAGAATCCTGGCTGTGGAAAGATACCTAAAGGATCAACAGCTCCTGGGG
ATTTGGGGTTGCTCTGGAAAACTCATTTGCACCACTGCTGTGCCTTGGAATGCTAGTTGGAGTAATAAAT
CTCTGGAACAGATTTGGAATCACACGACCTGGATGGAGTGGGACAGAGAAATTAACAATTACACAAGCTT
AATACACTCCTTAATTGAAGAATCGCAAAACCAGCAAGAAAAGAATGAACAAGAATTATTGGAATTAGAT
AAATGGGCAAGTTTGTGGAATTGGTTTAACATAACAAATTGGCTGTGGTATATAAAATTATTCATAATGA
TAGTAGGAGGCTTGGTAGGTTTAAGAATAGTTTTTGCTGTACTTTCTATAGTGAATAGAGTTAGGCAGGG
ATATTCACCATTATCGTTTCAGACCCACCTCCCAACCCCGAGGGGACCCGACAGGCCCGAAGGAATAGAA
GAAGAAGGTGGAGAGAGAGACAGAGACAGATCCATTCGATTAGTGAACGGATCTCGACGGTATCGCCGAA
TTCACAAATGGCAGTATTCATCCACAATTTTAAAAGAAAAGGGGGGATTGGGGGGTACAGTGCAGGGGAA
AGAATAGTAGACATAATAGCAACAGACATACAAACTAAAGAATTACAAAAACAAATTACAAAAATTCAAA
ATTTTCGGGTTTATTACAGGGACAGCAGAGATCCACTTTGGCTGATACGCGTCTGCAGCCCCGATAAAAT
AAAAGATTTTATTTAGTCTCCAGAAAAAGGGGGGAATGAAAGACCCCACCTGTAGGTTTGGCAAGCTAGC
TGCAGTAACGCCATTTTGCAAGGCATGGAAAAATACCAAACCAAGAATAGAGAAGTTCAGATCAAGGGCG
GGTACATGAAAATAGCTAACGTTGGGCCAAACAGGATATCTGCGGTGAGCAGTTTCGGCCCCGGCCCGGG
GCCAAGAACAGATGGTCACCGCAGTTTCGGCCCCGGCCCGAGGCCAAGAACAGATGGTCCCCAGATATGG
CCCAACCCTCAGCAGTTTCTTAAGACCCATCAGATGTTTCCAGGCTCCCCCAAGGACCTGAAATGACCCT
GCGCCTTATTTGAATTAACCAATCAGCCTGCTTCTCGCTTCTGTTCGCGCGCTTCTGCTTCCCGAGCTCT
ATAAAAGAGCTCACAACCCCTCACTCGGCGCGCCAGTCCTCCGACAGACTGAGTCGCCCGGGCCGCGGGC
TAGCGCCACCATGAGCGAGCTGATTAAGGAGAACATGCACATGAAGCTGTACATGGAGGGCACCGTGGAC
AACCATCACTTCAAGTGCACATCCGAGGGCGAAGGCAAGCCCTACGAGGGCACCCAGACCATGAGAATCA
AGGTGGTCGAGGGCGGCCCTCTCCCCTTCGCCTTCGACATCCTGGCTACTAGCTTCCTCTACGGCAGCAA
GACCTTCATCAACCACACCCAGGGCATCCCCGACTTCTTCAAGCAGTCCTTCCCTGAGGGCTTCACATGG
GAGAGAGTCACCACATACGAAGACGGGGGCGTGCTGACCGCTACCCAGGACACCAGCCTCCAGGACGGCT
GCCTCATCTACAACGTCAAGATCAGAGGGGTGAACTTCACATCCAACGGCCCTGTGATGCAGAAGAAAAC
ACTCGGCTGGGAGGCCTTCACCGAGACGCTGTACCCCGCTGACGGCGGCCTGGAAGGCAGAAACGACATG
GCCCTGAAGCTCGTGGGCGGGAGCCATCTGATCGCAAACGCCAAGACCACATATAGATCCAAGAAACCCG
CTAAGAACCTCAAGATGCCTGGCGTCTACTATGTGGACTACAGACTGGAAAGAATCAAGGAGGCCAACAA
CGAGACCTACGTCGAGCAGCACGAGGTGGCAGTGGCCAGATACTGCGACCTCCCTAGCAAACTGGGGCAC
AAGCTTAATGGAAGCGGAGCTACTAACTTCAGCCTGCTGAAGCAGGCTGGAGACGTGGAGGAGAACCCTG
GACCTGGATCCATGCCCCACTCCAGCCTGCATCCATCCATCCCGTGTCCCAGGGGTCACGGGGCCCAGAA
GGCAGCCTTGGTTCTGCTGAGTGCCTGCCTGGTGACCCTTTGGGGGCTAGGAGAGCCACCAGAGCACACT
CTCCGGTACCTGGTCCTCCACCTAGCCTCCCTGCAGCTGGGACTGCTGTTAAACGGGGTCTGCAGCCTGG
CTGAGGAGCTGCGCCACATCCACTCCAGGTACCGGGGCAGCTACTGGAGGACTGTGCGGGCCTGCCTGGG
CTGCCCCCTCCGCCGTGGGGCCCTGTTGCTGCTGTCCATCTATTTCTACTACTCCCTCCCAAATGCGGTC
GGCCCGCCCTTCACTTGGATGCTTGCCCTCCTGGGCCTCTCGCAGGCACTGAACATCCTCCTGGGCCTCA
AGGGCCTGGCCCCAGCTGAGATCTCTGCAGTGTGTGAAAAAGGGAATTTCAACATGGCCCATGGGCTGGC
ATGGTCATATTACATCGGATATCTGCGGCTGATCCTGCCAGAGCTCCAGGCCCGGATTCGAACTTACAAT
CAGCATTACAACAACCTGCTACGGGGTGCAGTGAGCCAGCGGCTGTATATTCTCCTCCCATTGGACTGTG
GGGTGCCTGATAACCTGAGTATGGCTGACCCCAACATTCGCTTCCTGGATAAACTGCCCCAGCAGACCGG
TGACCGTGCTGGCATCAAGGATCGGGTTTACAGCAACAGCATCTATGAGCTTCTGGAGAACGGGCAGCGG
GCGGGCACCTGTGTCCTGGAGTACGCCACCCCCTTGCAGACTTTGTTTGCCATGTCACAATACAGTCAAG
CTGGCTTTAGCCGGGAGGATAGGCTTGAGCAGGCCAAACTCTTCTGCCGGACACTTGAGGACATCCTGGC
AGATGCCCCTGAGTCTCAGAACAACTGCCGCCTCATTGCCTACCAGGAACCTGCAGATGACAGCAGCTTC
TCGCTGTCCCAGGAGGTTCTCCGGCACCTGCGGCAGGAGGAAAAGGAAGAGGTTACTGTGGGCAGCTTGA
AGACCTCAGCGGTGCCCAGTACCTCCACGATGTCCCAAGAGCCTGAGCTCCTCATCAGTGGAATGTGACT
CGAGACCTAGAAAAACATGGAGCAATCACAAGTAGCAATACAGCAGCTACCAATGCTGATTGTGCCTGGC
TAGAAGCACAAGAGGAGGAGGAGGTGGGTTTTCCAGTCACACCTCAGGTACCTTTAAGACCAATGACTTA
CAAGGCAGCTGTAGATCTTAGCCACTTTTTAAAAGAAAAGGGGGGACTGGAAGGGCTAATTCACTCCCAA
CGAAGACAAAATCGTCGAGAGATGCTGCATATAAGCAGCTGCTTTTTGCTTGTACTGGGTCTCTCTGGTT
AGACCAGATCTGAGCCTGGGAGCTCTCTGGCTAACTAGGGAACCCACTGCTTAAGCCTCAATAAAGCTTG
CCTTGAGTGCTTCAAGTAGTGTGTGCCCGTCTGTTGTGTGACTCTGGTAACTAGAGATCCCTCAGACCCT
TTTAGTCAGTGTGGAAAATCTCTAGCAGTAGTAGTTCATGTCATCTTATTATTCAGTATTTATAACTTGC
AAAGAAATGAATATCAGAGAGTGAGAGGCCTTGACATTATAATAGATTTAGCAGGAATTGAACTAGGAGT
GGAGCACACAGGCAAAGCTGCAGAAGTACTTGGAAGAAGCCACCAGAGATACTCACGATTCTGCACATAC
CTGGCTAATCCCAGATCCTAAGGATTACATTAAGTTTACTAACATTTATATAATGATTTATAGTTTAAAG
TATAAACTTATCTAATTTACTATTCTGACAGATATTAATTAATCCTCAAATATCATAAGAGATGATTACT
ATTATCCCCATTTAACACAAGAGGAAACTGAGAGGGAAAGATGTTGAAGTAATTTTCCCACAATTACAGC
ATCCGTTAGTTACGACTCTATGATCTTCTGACACAAATTCCATTTACTCCTCACCCTATGACTCAGTCGA
ATATATCAAAGTTATGGACATTATGCTAAGTAACAAATTACCCTTTTATATAGTAAATACTGAGTAGATT
GAGAGAAGAAATTGTTTGCAAACCTGAATAGCTTCAAGAAGAAGAGAAGTGAGGATAAGAATAACAGTTG
TCATTTAACAAGTTTTAACAAGTAACTTGGTTAGAAAGGGATTCAAATGCATAAAGCAAGGGATAAATTT
TTCTGGCAACAAGACTATACAATATAACCTTAAATATGACTTCAAATAATTGTTGGAACTTGATAAAACT
AATTAAATATTATTGAAGATTATCAATATTATAAATGTAATTTACTTTTAAAAAGGGAACATAGAAATGT
GTATCATTAGAGTAGAAAACAATCCTTATTATCACAATTTGTCAAAACAAGTTTGTTATTAACACAAGTA
GAATACTGCATTCAATTAAGTTGACTGCAGATTTTGTGTTTTGTTAAAATTAGAAAGAGATAACAACAAT
TTGAATTATTGAAAGTAACATGTAAATAGTTCTACATACGTTCTTTTGACATCTTGTTCAATCATTGATC
GAAGTTCTTTATCTTGGAAGAATTTGTTCCAAAGACTCTGAAATAAGGAAAACAATCTATTATATAGTCT
CACACCTTTGTTTTACTTTTAGTGATTTCAATTTAATAATGTAAATGGTTAAAATTTATTCTTCTCTGAG
ATCATTTCACATTGCAGATAGAAAACCTGAGACTGGGGTAATTTTTATTAAAATCTAATTTAATCTCAGA
AACACATCTTTATTCTAACATCAATTTTTCCAGTTTGATATTATCATATAAAGTCAGCCTTCCTCATCTG
CAGGTTCCACAACAAAAATCCAACCAACTGTGGATCAAAAATATTGGGAAAAAATTAAAAATAGCAATAC
AACAATAAAAAAATACAAATCAGAAAAACAGCACAGTATAACAACTTTATTTAGCATTTACAATCTATTA
GGTATTATAAGTAATCTAGCCAGATCCTCTACGCCGGACGCATCGTGGCCGGCATCACCGGCGCCACAGG
TGCGGTTGCTGGCGCCTATATCGCCGACATCACCGATGGGGAAGATCGGGCTCGCCACTTCGGGCTCATG
AGCGCTTGTTTCGGCGTGGGTATGGTGGCAGGCCCCGTGGCCGGGGGACTGTTGGGCGCCATCTCCTTGC
ATGCACCATTCCTTGCGGCGGCGGTGCTCAACGGCCTCAACCTACTACTGGGCTGCTTCCTAATGCAGGA
GTCGCATAAGGGAGAGCGTCGAATGGTGCACTCTCAGTACAATCTGCTCTGATGCCGCATAGTTAAGCCA
GCCCCGACACCCGCCAACACCCGCTGACGCGCCCTGACGGGCTTGTCTGCTCCCGGCATCCGCTTACAGA
CAAGCTGTGACCGTCTCCGGGAGCTGCATGTGTCAGAGGTTTTCACCGTCATCACCGAAACGCGCGAGAC
GAAAGGGCCTCGTGATACGCCTATTTTTATAGGTTAATGTCATGATAATAATGGTTTCTTAGACGTCAGG
TGGCACTTTTCGGGGAAATGTGCGCGGAACCCCTATTTGTTTATTTTTCTAAATACATTCAAATATGTAT
CCGCTCATGAGACAATAACCCTGATAAATGCTTCAATAATATTGAAAAAGGAAGAGTATGAGTATTCAAC
ATTTCCGTGTCGCCCTTATTCCCTTTTTTGCGGCATTTTGCCTTCCTGTTTTTGCTCACCCAGAAACGCT
GGTGAAAGTAAAAGATGCTGAAGATCAGTTGGGTGCACGAGTGGGTTACATCGAACTGGATCTCAACAGC
GGTAAGATCCTTGAGAGTTTTCGCCCCGAAGAACGTTTTCCAATGATGAGCACTTTTAAAGTTCTGCTAT
GTGGCGCGGTATTATCCCGTATTGACGCCGGGCAAGAGCAACTCGGTCGCCGCATACACTATTCTCAGAA
TGACTTGGTTGAGTACTCACCAGTCACAGAAAAGCATCTTACGGATGGCATGACAGTAAGAGAATTATGC
AGTGCTGCCATAACCATGAGTGATAACACTGCGGCCAACTTACTTCTGACAACGATCGGAGGACCGAAGG
AGCTAACCGCTTTTTTGCACAACATGGGGGATCATGTAACTCGCCTTGATCGTTGGGAACCGGAGCTGAA
TGAAGCCATACCAAACGACGAGCGTGACACCACGATGCCTGTAGCAATGGCAACAACGTTGCGCAAACTA
TTAACTGGCGAACTACTTACTCTAGCTTCCCGGCAACAATTAATAGACTGGATGGAGGCGGATAAAGTTG
CAGGACCACTTCTGCGCTCGGCCCTTCCGGCTGGCTGGTTTATTGCTGATAAATCTGGAGCCGGTGAGCG
TGGGTCTCGCGGTATCATTGCAGCACTGGGGCCAGATGGTAAGCCCTCCCGTATCGTAGTTATCTACACG
ACGGGGAGTCAGGCAACTATGGATGAACGAAATAGACAGATCGCTGAGATAGGTGCCTCACTGATTAAGC
ATTGGTAACTGTCAGACCAAGTTTACTCATATATACTTTAGATTGATTTAAAACTTCATTTTTAATTTAA
AAGGATCTAGGTGAAGATCCTTTTTGATAATCTCATGACCAAAATCCCTTAACGTGAGTTTTCGTTCCAC
TGAGCGTCAGACCCCGTAGAAAAGATCAAAGGATCTTCTTGAGATCCTTTTTTTCTGCGCGTAATCTGCT
GCTTGCAAACAAAAAAACCACCGCTACCAGCGGTGGTTTGTTTGCCGGATCAAGAGCTACCAACTCTTTT
TCCGAAGGTAACTGGCTTCAGCAGAGCGCAGATACCAAATACTGTTCTTCTAGTGTAGCCGTAGTTAGGC
CACCACTTCAAGAACTCTGTAGCACCGCCTACATACCTCGCTCTGCTAATCCTGTTACCAGTGGCTGCTG
CCAGTGGCGATAAGTCGTGTCTTACCGGGTTGGACTCAAGACGATAGTTACCGGATAAGGCGCAGCGGTC
GGGCTGAACGGGGGGTTCGTGCACACAGCCCAGCTTGGAGCGAACGACCTACACCGAACTGAGATACCTA
CAGCGTGAGCTATGAGAAAGCGCCACGCTTCCCGAAGGGAGAAAGGCGGACAGGTATCCGGTAAGCGGCA
GGGTCGGAACAGGAGAGCGCACGAGGGAGCTTCCAGGGGGAAACGCCTGGTATCTTTATAGTCCTGTCGG
GTTTCGCCACCTCTGACTTGAGCGTCGATTTTTGTGATGCTCGTCAGGGGGGCGGAGCCTATGGAAAAAC
GCCAGCAACGCGGCCTTTTTACGGTTCCTGGCCTTTTGCTGGCCTTTTGCTCACATGTTCTTTCCTGCGT
TATCCCCTGATTCTGTGGATAACCGTATTACCGCCTTTGAGTGAGCTGATACCGCTCGCCGCAGCCGAAC
GACCGAGCGCAGCGAGTCAGTGAGCGAGGAAGCGGAAGAGCGCCCAATACGCAAACCGCCTCTCCCCGCG
CGTTGGCCGATTCATTAATGCAGCTGTGGAATGTGTGTCAGTTAGGGTGTGGAAAGTCCCCAGGCTCCCC
AGCAGGCAGAAGTATGCAAAGCATGCATCTCAATTAGTCAGCAACCAGGTGTGGAAAGTCCCCAGGCTCC
CCAGCAGGCAGAAGTATGCAAAGCATGCATCTCAATTAGTCAGCAACCATAGTCCCGCCCCTAACTCCGC
CCATCCCGCCCCTAACTCCGCCCAGTTCCGCCCATTCTCCGCCCCATGGCTGACTAATTTTTTTTATTTA
TGCAGAGGCCGAGGCCGCCTCGGCCTCTGAGCTATTCCAGAAGTAGTGAGGAGGCTTTTTTGGAGGCCTA
GGCTTTTGCAAAAAGCTTGGACACAAGACAGGCTTGCGAGATATGTTTGAGAATACCACTTTATCCCGCG
TCAGGGAGAGGCAGTGCGTAAAAAGACGCGGACTCATGTGAAATACTGGTTTTTAGTGCGCCAGATCTCT
ATAATCTCGCGCAACCTATTTTCCCCTCGAACACTTTTTAAGCCGTAGATAAACAGGCTGGGACACTTCA
CATGAGCGAAAAATACATCGTCACCTGGGACATGTTGCAGATCCATGCACGTAAACTCGCAAGCCGACTG
ATGCCTTCTGAACAATGGAAAGGCATTATTGCCGTAAGCCGTGGCGGTCTGTACCGGGTGCGTTACTGGC
GCGTGAACTGGGTATTCGTCATGTCGATACCGTTTGTATTTCCAGCTACGATCACGACAACCAGCGCGAG
CTTAAAGTGCTGAAACGCGCAGAAGGCGATGGCGAAGGCTTCATCGTTATTGATGACCTGGTGGATACCG
GTGGTACTGCGGTTGCGATTCGTGAAATGTATCCAAAAGCGCACTTTGTCACCATCTTCGCAAAACCGGC
TGGTCGTCCGCTGGTTGATGACTATGTTGTTGATATCCCGCAAGATACCTGGATTGAACAGCCGTGGGAT
ATGGGCGTCGTATTCGTCCCGCCAATCTCCGGTCGCTAATCTTTTCAACGCCTGGCACTGCCGGGCGTTG
TTCTTTTTAACTTCAGGCGGGTTACAATAGTTTCCAGTAAGTATTCTGGAGGCTGCATCCATGACACAGG
CAAACCTGAGCGAAACCCTGTTCAAACCCCGCTTTAAACATCCTGAAACCTCGACGCTAGTCCGCCGCTT
TAATCACGGCGCACAACCGCCTGTGCAGTCGGCCCTTGATGGTAAAACCATCCCTCACTGGTATCGCATG
ATTAACCGTCTGATGTGGATCTGGCGCGGCATTGACCCACGCGAAATCCTCGACGTCCAGGCACGTATTG
TGATGAGCGATGCCGAACGTACCGACGATGATTTATACGATACGGTGATTGGCTACCGTGGCGGCAACTG
GATTTATGAGTGGGCCCCGGATCTTTGTGAAGGAACCTTACTTCTGTGGTGTG
Features (pLannotate 1.2.2; 30 found; start..end, strand, type, name):
     43..108     +  intron         small t intron: SV40 (simian virus 40) small t antigen intron
    238..258     +  CDS            SV40 NLS: nuclear localization signal of SV40 (simian virus 40) large T antigen
    577..660     +  CDS            large T antigen (fragment): large T antigen from SV40 (simian virus 40)
    683..817     +  polyA_signal   SV40 poly(A) signal: SV40 polyadenylation signal
    984..1313    +  CDS            nef (fragment): NEF_HV1BR - Experimental evidence at protein level: Swiss-Prot protein existence level 1. Extracellular Nef protein targets CD4(+) T-lymphocytes for apoptosis by interacting with CXCR4 surface receptors (PubMed:14990729). From Human immunodeficiency virus type 1 group M subtype B (isolate BRU/LAI) (HIV-1).
   1361..1618    +  LTR            5' LTR (truncated): truncated 5' long terminal repeat (LTR) from HIV-1
   1665..1790    +  misc_feature   HIV-1 Ψ: packaging signal of human immunodeficiency virus type 1
   1774..2137    +  CDS            HIV-1 gag (fragment): gag protein from human immunodeficiency virus 1; gag
   2283..2516    +  misc_feature   RRE: The Rev response element (RRE) of HIV-1 allows for Rev-dependent mRNA export from the nucleus to the cytoplasm.
   2893..2993    +  CDS            Rev (fragment): human immunodeficiency virus 1 (HIV-1) Rev protein; rev; enhances nuclear export of unspliced and incompletely spliced viral mRNAs
   3038..3155    +  misc_feature   cPPT/CTS: central polypurine tract and central termination sequence of HIV-1
   3295..3702    +  promoter       SFFV promoter: spleen focus-forming virus long terminal repeat (LTR) promoter
   3721..4419    +  CDS            TagBFP: TagBFP is a basic (constitutively fluorescent) blue fluorescent protein published in 2008, derived from Entacmaea quadricolor. It is reported to be a very rapidly-maturing monomer with very low acid sensitivity.
   4492..5595    +  CDS            STING1: STING_HUMAN - Also known as ERIS From Homo sapiens (Human).
   5595..5786    +  CDS            nef (fragment): NEF_HV1Z2 - Experimental evidence at protein level: Swiss-Prot protein existence level 1. Extracellular Nef protein targets CD4(+) T-lymphocytes for apoptosis by interacting with CXCR4 surface receptors. From Human immunodeficiency virus type 1 group M subtype D (isolate Z2/CDC-Z34) (HIV-1).
   5788..5819    +  LTR            3' LTR (ΔU3) (fragment): self-inactivating 3' long terminal repeat (LTR) from HIV-1
   5867..6047    +  LTR            5' LTR (truncated): truncated 5' long terminal repeat (LTR) from HIV-1
   7009..7107    -  CDS            TBC1D5 (fragment): TBCD5_HUMAN - Also known as KIAA0210. Experimental evidence at protein level: Swiss-Prot protein existence level 1. May act as a GTPase-activating protein (GAP) for Rab family protein(s). May act as a GAP for RAB7A. Can displace RAB7A and retromer CSC subcomplex from the endosomal membrane to the cytosol; at least retromer displacement seems to require its catalytic activity (PubMed:19531583, PubMed:20923837). Required for retrograde transport of cargo proteins from endosomes to the trans-Golgi network (TGN); the function seems to require its catalytic activity. Involved in regulation of autop
   7513..7792    +  CDS            TcR (fragment): tetracycline efflux protein; tet; confers resistance to tetracycline
   7793..7841    -  misc_feature   bom (fragment): basis of mobility region from pBR322
   7943..7978    -  CDS            rop (fragment): Rop protein, which maintains plasmids at low copy number; rop
   8073..8177    +  promoter       AmpR promoter: bla
   8178..9038    +  CDS            AmpR: β-lactamase; bla; confers resistance to ampicillin, carbenicillin, and related antibiotics
   9209..9797    +  rep_origin     ori: high-copy-number ColE1/pMB1/pBR322/pUC origin of replication
   9980..10036   +  CDS            lacI (fragment): lac repressor; lacI; The lac repressor binds to the lac operator to inhibit transcription in E. coli. This inhibition can be relieved by adding lactose or isopropyl-β-D-thiogalactopyranoside (IPTG).
  10043..10372   +  promoter       SV40 promoter: SV40 enhancer and early promoter
  10572..10691   +  CDS            gpt (fragment): XGPT_ECOLI - Also known as gpp, gxu. Experimental evidence at protein level: Swiss-Prot protein existence level 1. Purine salvage pathway enzyme that catalyzes the transfer of the ribosyl-5-phosphate group from 5-phospho-alpha-D-ribose 1- diphosphate (PRPP) to the N9 position of the 6-oxopurines guanine and xanthine to form the corresponding ribonucleotides GMP (guanosine 5'- monophosphate) and XMP (xanthosine 5'-monophosphate), with the release of PPi. To a lesser extent, also acts on hypoxanthine (PubMed:9100006, PubMed:3886014). Does not ribophosphorylate adenine (PubMed:3886014). From Esch
  10691..11026   +  CDS            gpt (fragment): XGPT_ECOLI - Also known as gpp, gxu. Experimental evidence at protein level: Swiss-Prot protein existence level 1. Purine salvage pathway enzyme that catalyzes the transfer of the ribosyl-5-phosphate group from 5-phospho-alpha-D-ribose 1- diphosphate (PRPP) to the N9 position of the 6-oxopurines guanine and xanthine to form the corresponding ribonucleotides GMP (guanosine 5'- monophosphate) and XMP (xanthosine 5'-monophosphate), with the release of PPi. To a lesser extent, also acts on hypoxanthine (PubMed:9100006, PubMed:3886014). Does not ribophosphorylate adenine (PubMed:3886014). From Esch
  11121..11426   +  CDS            frsA (fragment): FRSA_ECOLI - Also known as yafA. Experimental evidence at protein level: Swiss-Prot protein existence level 1. Catalyzes the hydrolysis of esters (PubMed:15808744). Displays esterase activity toward pNP-butyrate (PubMed:15808744). May stimulate mixed-acid fermentation by acting as a fermentation/respiration switch that down-regulates respiration and up- regulates fermentation rates (PubMed:15169777). From Escherichia coli (strain K12).
  11430..41      +  CDS            small t antigen (fragment) (across the origin): SV40 (simian virus 40) small t antigen
