[The description below was written by a language model from this plasmid's Addgene catalogue record and pLannotate feature annotations shown in this document.]
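Description:
pTRIP-SFFV-mtagBFP-2A STING V155M 368STOP is an HIV-1-derived lentiviral transfer vector built on the pTRIP backbone for expressing a mutant human STING (STING1/TMEM173) together with a blue fluorescent marker in mammalian cells. It is propagated in E. coli through a high-copy ColE1/pUC-type origin and selected with ampicillin via the bla gene. The plasmid backbone also carries pBR322 remnants (fragments of tet, bom and rop) and an SV40 promoter followed by gpt fragments and SV40 small t intron and polyadenylation sequences. These appear to be leftovers of an older vector lineage rather than functional parts of the payload.

The viral portion contains a truncated 5' LTR, the Ψ packaging signal with a partial gag sequence, the RRE for Rev-dependent export of the genomic RNA, and the cPPT/CTS central flap, which aids nuclear import in target cells. It ends in a U3-deleted, self-inactivating 3' LTR. No WPRE is annotated. Between these elements, the spleen focus-forming virus LTR promoter drives a single open reading frame in which TagBFP is followed by STING. The 2A peptide named in the construct title is not annotated, but presumably sits in the short gap between the two coding regions, so that the two proteins are produced separately from one transcript and blue fluorescence marks transduced cells.

STING carries the V155M substitution and a stop at codon 368 that removes the C-terminal end of the protein. The annotated STING length is consistent with this truncation. The record states only expression as the purpose, and the associated publication concerns the antiproliferative activity of STING in T lymphocytes. The depositor and sequencing-derived records differ slightly in length but give essentially the same feature map.
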