Addgene plasmid #102596: pTRIP-SFFV-mtagBFP-2A STING V155M 368STOP
Purpose: Lentivector to express STING V155M delta 368 and mTagBFP
Depositing lab: Nicolas Manel. Depositing organization: Institut Curie. Publication: Intrinsic antiproliferative activity of the innate sensor STING in T lymphocytes. Cerboni S, Jeremiah N, Gentili M, Gehrmann U, Conrad C, Stolzenberg MC, Picard C, Neven B, Fischer A, Amigorena S, Rieux-Laucat F, Manel N. J Exp Med. 2017 Jun 5;214(6):1769-1785. doi: 10.1084/jem.20161674. Epub 2017 May 8. PubMed 28484079.
Backbone
  Vector backbone: pTRIP
  Vector type: Mammalian Expression, Lentiviral
Growth in bacteria
  Bacterial resistance: Ampicillin, 100 μg/mL
  Growth temperature: 30°C
  Growth strain: NEB Stable
  Copy number: High Copy
Gene/Insert
  Gene/Insert name: STING
  Species: H. sapiens (human)
  Mutation: V155M delta 368
  Entrez Gene: STING1 (a.k.a. ERIS, MITA, MPYS, NET23, SAVI, STING, STING-beta, TMEM173, hMITA, hSTING)
  Promoter: SFFV
  Cloning method: Restriction Enzyme; 5′ cloning site unknown (unknown if destroyed); 3′ cloning site unknown (unknown if destroyed)
  Sequencing primers: 5′ SFFV-F
Terms and licenses: Academic/Nonprofit Terms; Industry Terms: Not Available to Industry
How to cite: pTRIP-SFFV-mtagBFP-2A STING V155M 368STOP was a gift from Nicolas Manel (Addgene plasmid # 102596 ; http://n2t.net/addgene:102596 ; RRID:Addgene_102596)
